Addgene plasmid #71228: Reb_82 aka PAS623
Purpose: Reb_1 with RebB(S82P, D88G)
Depositing lab: Pamela Silver. Depositing organization: Harvard Medical School. Publication: A Tunable Protein Piston That Breaks Membranes to Release Encapsulated Cargo. Polka JK, Silver PA. ACS Synth Biol. 2016 Feb 3. 10.1021/acssynbio.5b00237 PubMed 26814170.
Backbone
  Vector backbone: pETM11
  Vector type: Bacterial Expression
Growth in bacteria
  Bacterial resistance: Kanamycin, 50 μg/mL
  Growth temperature: 37°C
  Growth strain: DH5alpha
  Copy number: High Copy
Gene/Insert
  Gene/Insert name: Reb locus (alt names: R body; Refractile bodies)
  Insert size (bp): 1750
  Mutation: RebB(S82P, D88G), RebA (G53A)
  GenBank ID: NC_005915.1
  Tag / fusion protein: none
  Cloning method: Restriction Enzyme; 5′ cloning site XbaI (unknown if destroyed); 3′ cloning site NheI (unknown if destroyed)
  Sequencing primers: 5′ T7; 3′ T7term
Terms and licenses: Academic/Nonprofit Terms; Industry Terms: Not Available to Industry
Depositor comments: Please note that there are some discrepancies between Addgene's quality control sequences and the listed Genbank sequence [NC_005915.1]. The depositor noted that these discrepancies do NOT affect plasmid function.
How to cite: Reb_82 aka PAS623 was a gift from Pamela Silver (Addgene plasmid # 71228 ; http://n2t.net/addgene:71228 ; RRID:Addgene_71228)
