[The description below was written by a language model from this plasmid's Addgene catalogue record.]
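Description:
Reb_82 (also called PAS623) is a bacterial expression plasmid built on the pETM11 backbone, a pET-family vector. It is selected with kanamycin and is listed as high copy. The sequencing primers given (T7 forward and T7 terminator) fit the T7 promoter/terminator expression arrangement typical of pET-type vectors, although the record provides no feature table and does not explicitly state the promoter or origin of replication. The insert was placed between XbaI and NheI sites by restriction cloning, and it is not recorded whether those sites survived.

The payload is a roughly 1.75 kb Reb locus, the gene cluster encoding R bodies (refractile bodies). No tag or fusion partner is attached. The construct is described as a derivative of a parent plasmid, Reb_1, carrying the substitutions S82P and D88G in RebB; a G53A change in RebA is also listed. R bodies are coiled protein ribbons that can extend into long needle-like structures, and the associated publication treats them as a tunable protein piston able to rupture membranes and release encapsulated cargo. This variant therefore appears to be one of a set of mutants made to explore or alter R body behaviour, but the record does not say what specific effect the RebB mutations have. The depositor notes some discrepancies between the quality-control sequence and the referenced GenBank entry and states that these do not affect plasmid function.
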