>Addgene plasmid #71228 | Reb_82 aka PAS623 | addgene partial sequence | sequence record 135531 | T7 5'-TAATACGACTCACTATAGGG-3'
TACACACTTTAAATTAATTCAAAACAAGGAGCTCAAAATGGCGACTACTACTTCTACTGCTGATGTAGGC
AACACAACTGACATCGTAAATAGCCAAATTACTGATTCAGTAACACAAACTAACACAATGGTTCTTGGTT
CTACTCCAGCACAAATCATGACAAATTTAATGCAAATGAGCGCACAAGCTAATGCTTTAGCAATGCAAAA
TGCTGTTGTTGGTCAAAAACAAACAAATATGCTATCAGATGCAGCAACCACTCAAGGCTTATCTATTATG
TATACGCTTTCAGCTGCTTCAGATGGTCAAGCAGTCAGTACTGTTGACAATTCAACTGACATGGCTGGAC
TGATTGATGCGCTTGGCGTTGATAAAGCATAAGTATTAAAAATAGATTATTTATAAAACACCGTAAGATA
AAATCTTACGATTTAAAACCCAGACAAAGTAAGGAATAAAAAATGAGTAATGTAAATTCACAAATTACAG
ATTCAGTAACACAAACAAACACTAAAATATTAGGTGAAATGCCTGCGTTTACCACTGGAAGCTTAATGCA
AATGGCAACACAAGCTGCTGGCTTATCTATACAAAACTCTGTAACCAATCAGCAACAATCTAATATGCTT
CATCAGGCATCAACCACTCAAGGTATGAGTATTCTATATTCTGTTGACACGGCAGCTAATGCTCAAGCCA
TTGGTCCAGTGAACCGTTCTAATGGCACAAGCCGTTTAACTGATGCCCTTGCTGTTATTAAAGCCGCTAA
AAATGGTTAATGCTTATTTCGATATGCTAAAATAATGCCAATCAGATAAATTGGCTAAATTAAAGTATGA
TAAGCGAAATAAAATCATTTAAAGTAGATAAAAATCATCAGAGACGGTTAATTGTTCTCGTGGGGGAAGA
AAGCTGGGGTTAGGAAGTATACGTTGATTTGTATTATTGAGTTTCTCCTCAACGCATAACGTATTACTT
