>Addgene plasmid #71228 | Reb_82 aka PAS623 | addgene partial sequence | sequence record 135532 | T7term 5'-GCTAGTTATTGCTCAGCGG-3'
AGCCGGATCTCAGTGGGTGGTGGTGGTGGTGCTCGAGTTAGCCTCGTGGAAAGTTTTTCACTAAGTTTTG
TGTCATCTCATTAAATTTACTGAGATTAGCCACTTCAGCATCTCGATTACTGCTAATGGATTTCATGATT
CCTTCCCATATTTTAATTTGAGGTTCGTTGTCGATTGCGGCAGCTTCAGCCATTTTTTGCATAGCAAGTG
CTAGCACCGTATTTGATGTTGTTTCAAAGCCAGAATGCATAGCCAGTTCATTTTGCACAGCGCTAGCGGC
AGCCATTGAAACAATATCATAAGCACCTTGAGAGGCGACATTATTTTTAGGATCCATCATCCGTTGATTG
ATATCTTCTGAGAAATGTTCTATATCCGCCATTTACAAGATTATCCCATCATTTTCATAATACGTTCACA
GGCAACAGAAGTGACGGCTTGACCGATTTGATTTAACTGTTGAGAGCTTGATTGAGCATTTTGAATAGCT
AAATTAGCGGTTGAAGCAACGCCTTGATACAGCACACCCATTGCTTGAGCTGGTGCCATACCTATAACAT
TCATCATATTTGAAGTGACAGAATCGGTCACTTGTGGATTCACATAAAGATTGGGTGTTATTGCATTATC
TGCCATAGTTTGAAGCTCTAGTTAAAATGGATTGATATCAAAAAGCAAAATAAAAAAATAAAATAAGGAA
AACGATAGCGTTGGGTCAGGAAGTAATACGTTATGCGTTGAGGAGAAACTCAATAATACAAATCAACGTA
TACTTCCTAACCCCAGCTTTCTTCCCCCACGAGAACAATTAACCGTCTCTGATGATTTTTATCTACTTTA
AATGATTTTATTTCGCTTATCATACTTTAATTTAGCCAATTTATCTGATTGGCATTATTTTAGCATATCG
AAATAAGCATTAACCATTTTTAGCGGCTTTAATAACAGCAAGGGCATCAGTTAAACGGCTTGTGCCATTA
GAACGGTTCACTGGACCCAA
