>Addgene plasmid #71228 | Reb_82 aka PAS623 | depositor partial sequence | sequence record 146035 | Reb insert
CCATTAGAGGGTGACTGGGATCTGGGGCGCTCTCCATTAGGGGACTCCGGCAGTAGGACGCAGCCCAGTA
GTAGGTTGAGGCCGTTGAGCACCGCCGCCGCAAGGAATGGTGCATGCAAGGAGATGGCGCCCAACAGTCC
CCCGGCCACGGGGCCTGCCACCATACCCACGCCGAAACAAGCGCTCATGAGCCCGAAGTGGCGAGCCCGA
TCTTCCCCATCGGTGATGTCGGCGATATAGGCGCCAGCAACCGCACCTGTGGCGCCGGTGATGCCGGCCA
CGATGCGTCCGGCGTAGAGGATCGAGATCTCGATCCCGCGAAATTAATACGACTCACTATAGGGGAATTG
TGAGCGGATAACAATTCCCCTCTAGAGAATCAGTACACACTTTAAATTAATTCAAAACAAGGAGCTCAAA
ATGGCGACTACTACTTCTACTGCTGATGTAGGCAACACAACTGACATCGTAAATAGCCAAATTACTGATT
CAGTAACACAAACTAACACAATGGTTCTTGGTTCTACTCCAGCACAAATCATGACAAATTTAATGCAAAT
GAGCGCACAAGCTAATGCTTTAGCAATGCAAAATGCTGTTGTTGGTCAAAAACAAACAAATATGCTATCA
GATGCAGCAACCACTCAAGGCTTATCTATTATGTATACGCTTTCAGCTGCTTCAGATGGTCAAGCAGTCA
GTACTGTTGACAATTCAACTGACATGGCTGGACTGATTGATGCGCTTGGCGTTGATAAAGCATAAGTATT
AAAAATAGATTATTTATAAAACACCGTAAGATAAAATCTTACGATTTAAAACCCAGACAAAGTAAGGAAT
AAAAAATGAGTAATGTAAATTCACAAATTACAGATTCAGTAACACAAACAAACACTAAAATATTAGGTGA
AATGCCTGCGTTTACCACTGGAAGCTTAATGCAAATGGCAACACAAGCTGCTGGCTTATCTATACAAAAC
TCTGTAACCAATCAGCAACAATCTAATATGCTTCATCAGGCATCAACCACTCAAGGTATGAGTATTCTAT
ATTCTGTTGACACGGCAGCTAATGCTCAAGCCATTGGTTCAGTGAACCGTTCTAATGACACAAGCCGTTT
AACTGATGCCCTTGCTGTTATTAAAGCCGCTAAAAATGGTTAATGCTTATTTCGATATGCTAAAATAATG
CCAATCAGATAAATTGGCTAAATTAAAGTATGATAAGCGAAATAAAATCATTTAAAGTAGATAAAAATCA
TCAGAGACGGTTAATTGTTCTCGTGGGGGAAGAAAGCTGGGGTTAGGAAGTATACGTTGATTTGTATTAT
TGAGTTTCTCCTCAACGCATAACGTATTACTTCCTGACCCAACGCTATCGTTTTCCTTATTTTATTTTTT
TATTTTGCTTTTTGATATCAATCCATTTTAACTAGAGCTTCAAACTATGGCAGATAATGCAATAACACCC
AATCTTTATGTGAATCCACAAGTGACCGATTCTGTCACTTCAAATATGATGAATGTTATAGGTATGGCAC
CAGCTCAAGCAATGGGTGTGCTGTATCAAGGCGTTGCTTCAACCGCTAATTTAGCTATTCAAAATGCTCA
ATCAAGCTCTCAACAGTTAAATCAAATCGGTCAAGCCGTCACTTCTGTTGCCTGTGAACGTATTATGAAA
ATGATGGGATAATCTTGTAAATGGCGGATATAGAACATTTCTCAGAAGATATCAATCAACGGATGATGGA
TCCTAAAAATAATGTCGCCTCTCAAGGTGCTTATGATATTGTTTCAATGGCTGCCGCTAGCGCTGTGCAA
AATGAACTGGCTATGCATTCTGGCTTTGAAACAACATCAAATACGGTGCTAGCACTTGCTATGCAAAAAA
TGGCTGAAGCTGCCGCAATCGACAACGAACCTCAAATTAAAATATGGGAAGGAATCATGAAATCCATTAG
CAGTAATCGAGATGCTGAAGTGGCTAATCTCAGTAAATTTAATGAGATGACACAAAACTTAGTGAAAAAC
TTTCCACGAGGCTAACTCGAGCACCACCACCACCACCACTGAGATCCGGCTGCTAACAAAGCCCGAAAGG
AAGCTGAGTTGGCTGCTGCCACCGCTGAGCAATAACTAGCATAACCCCTTGGGGCCTCTAAACGGGTCTT
GAGGGGTTTTTTGCTGAAAGGAGGAACTATATCCGGATTGGCGAATGGG
[124 nt withheld, positions 2220-2343]
C
[91 nt withheld, positions 2345-2435]
A
[49 nt withheld, positions 2437-2485]
CCTTTGACGTTGGAGTCCACGTTCTTT
[37 nt withheld, positions 2513-2549]
ACCCTATCTCGGTCTATTCTTTTGATTTATAAGGGATTTTGCCGATTTCGGCCTATTGGTTAAAAAATGA
GCTGATTTAACAAAAATTTAACGCGAATTTTAAACAAAATATTAACGCTTACAATTTAGGTGGCACTTTT
CGGGGAAAATGTGCGCGGAACCCCTATTTGTTTATTTTTTTCTAAAATACATTCAAAATATGTATCCGCT
CATGAATTAATTTCTTAGAAAAAACTCATCGAGCAATCAAAATGAAAACTGCAATTTTATTCATATCAGG
ATTATCAATACCCATATTTTTTGAAAAAAGCCGTTTCTGTAATGAAGGAGAAAACTCACCGAGGCAGTTC
CATAGGATGGGCAGATCCTGGTATCGGTCTGGCGATTCCCGACTCGTCCAACATCAATACAACTATTAAT
TTCCCCCTCGTCAAAATAAAGGGTATCAGTGAAAATCACCATGAGTGACGACTGAATCCGGTGAAAATGG
CAAAAGTTTTATGCATTTCTTTTTCCAGACTTGGTCACCAGGCCCGGCACATA
